>Addgene plasmid #92200 | pINDUCER20-α-Syn | addgene full sequence | sequence record 181588 | Addgene NGS Result
TGGAAGGGCTAATTCACTCCCAAAGAAGACAAGATATCCTTGATCTGTGGATCTACCACACACAAGGCTA
CTTCCCTGATTAGCAGAACTACACACCAGGGCCAGGGGTCAGATATCCACTGACCTTTGGATGGTGCTAC
AAGCTAGTACCAGTTGAGCCAGATAAGGTAGAAGAGGCCAATAAAGGAGAGAACACCAGCTTGTTACACC
CTGTGAGCCTGCATGGGATGGATGACCCGGAGAGAGAAGTGTTAGAGTGGAGGTTTGACAGCCGCCTAGC
ATTTCATCACGTGGCCCGAGAGCTGCATCCGGAGTACTTCAAGAACTGCTGATATCGAGCTTGCTACAAG
GGACTTTCCGCTGGGGACTTTCCAGGGAGGCGTGGCCTGGGCGGGACTGGGGAGTGGCGAGCCCTCAGAT
CCTGCATATAAGCAGCTGCTTTTTGCCTGTACTGGGTCTCTCTGGTTAGACCAGATCTGAGCCTGGGAGC
TCTCTGGCTAACTAGGGAACCCACTGCTTAAGCCTCAATAAAGCTTGCCTTGAGTGCTTCAAGTAGTGTG
TGCCCGTCTGTTGTGTGACTCTGGTAACTAGAGATCCCTCAGACCCTTTTAGTCAGTGTGGAAAATCTCT
AGCAGTGGCGCCCGAACAGGGACTTGAAAGCGAAAGGGAAACCAGAGGAGCTCTCTCGACGCAGGACTCG
GCTTGCTGAAGCGCGCACGGCAAGAGGCGAGGGGCGGCGACTGGTGAGTACGCCAAAAATTTTGACTAGC
GGAGGCTAGAAGGAGAGAGATGGGTGCGAGAGCGTCAGTATTAAGCGGGGGAGAATTAGATCGCGATGGG
AAAAAATTCGGTTAAGGCCAGGGGGAAAGAAAAAATATAAATTAAAACATATAGTATGGGCAAGCAGGGA
GCTAGAACGATTCGCAGTTAATCCTGGCCTGTTAGAAACATCAGAAGGCTGTAGACAAATACTGGGACAG
CTACAACCATCCCTTCAGACAGGATCAGAAGAACTTAGATCATTATATAATACAGTAGCAACCCTCTATT
GTGTGCATCAAAGGATAGAGATAAAAGACACCAAGGAAGCTTTAGACAAGATAGAGGAAGAGCAAAACAA
AAGTAAGACCACCGCACAGCAAGCGGCCGGCCGCTGATCTTCAGACCTGGAGGAGGAGATATGAGGGACA
ATTGGAGAAGTGAATTATATAAATATAAAGTAGTAAAAATTGAACCATTAGGAGTAGCACCCACCAAGGC
AAAGAGAAGAGTGGTGCAGAGAGAAAAAAGAGCAGTGGGAATAGGAGCTTTGTTCCTTGGGTTCTTGGGA
GCAGCAGGAAGCACTATGGGCGCAGCGTCAATGACGCTGACGGTACAGGCCAGACAATTATTGTCTGGTA
TAGTGCAGCAGCAGAACAATTTGCTGAGGGCTATTGAGGCGCAACAGCATCTGTTGCAACTCACAGTCTG
GGGCATCAAGCAGCTCCAGGCAAGAATCCTGGCTGTGGAAAGATACCTAAAGGATCAACAGCTCCTGGGG
ATTTGGGGTTGCTCTGGAAAACTCATTTGCACCACTGCTGTGCCTTGGAATGCTAGTTGGAGTAATAAAT
CTCTGGAACAGATTTGGAATCACACGACCTGGATGGAGTGGGACAGAGAAATTAACAATTACACAAGCTT
AATACACTCCTTAATTGAAGAATCGCAAAACCAGCAAGAAAAGAATGAACAAGAATTATTGGAATTAGAT
AAATGGGCAAGTTTGTGGAATTGGTTTAACATAACAAATTGGCTGTGGTATATAAAATTATTCATAATGA
TAGTAGGAGGCTTGGTAGGTTTAAGAATAGTTTTTGCTGTACTTTCTATAGTGAATAGAGTTAGGCAGGG
ATATTCACCATTATCGTTTCAGACCCACCTCCCAACCCCGAGGGGACCCGACAGGCCCGAAGGAATAGAA
GAAGAAGGTGGAGAGAGAGACAGAGACAGATCCATTCGATTAGTGAACGGATCTCGACGGTATCGCCGAA
TTCACAAATGGCAGTATTCATCCACAATTTTAAAAGAAAAGGGGGGATTGGGGGGTACAGTGCAGGGGAA
AGAATAGTAGACATAATAGCAACAGACATACAAACTAAAGAATTACAAAAACAAATTACAAAAATTCAAA
ATTTTCGGGTTTATTACAGGGACAGCAGAGATCCAGTTTGGACTAGGATCCTTTACCACTCCCTATCAGT
GATAGAGAAAAGTGAAAGTCGAGTTTACCACTCCCTATCAGTGATAGAGAAAAGTGAAAGTCGAGTTTAC
CACTCCCTATCAGTGATAGAGAAAAGTGAAAGTCGAGTTTACCACTCCCTATCAGTGATAGAGAAAAGTG
AAAGTCGAGTTTACCACTCCCTATCAGTGATAGAGAAAAGTGAAAGTCGAGTTTACCACTCCCTATCAGT
GATAGAGAAAAGTGAAAGTCGAGTTTACCACTCCCTATCAGTGATAGAGAAAAGTGAAAGTCGAGCTCGG
TACCCGGGTCGAGGTAGGCGTGTACGGTGGGAGGCCTATATAAGCAGAGCTCGTTTAGTGAACCGTCAGA
TCGCCTGGAGACGCCATCCACGCTGTTTTGACCTCCATAGAAGACACCGGGACCGATCCAGCCTCCGCGG
CCCCGAACTAGTCCAGTGTGGTGGAATTCTGCAGATATCAACAAGTTTGTACAAAAAAGCAGGCTAAGCT
TGCTCGAGGGATGGATGTATTCATGAAAGGACTTTCAAAGGCCAAGGAGGGAGTTGTGGCTGCTGCTGAG
AAAACCAAACAGGGTGTGGCAGAAGCAGCAGGAAAGACAAAAGAG
[192 nt withheld, positions 2846-3037]
TTGGGCAAGAATGAAGAAGGAGCCCCACAGGAAGGAATTCTGGAAGATATGCCTGTGGATCCTGACAATG
AGGCTTATGAAATGCCTTCTGAGGAAGGGTATCAAGACTACGAACCTGAAGCCGAGCAGAAGCTGATCAG
CGAGGAGGACCTGTGAGCCCGGTGCGGCCGCAACCCAGCTTTCTTGTACAAAGTGGTTGATATCCAGCAC
AGTGGCGGCCGCTCGAGTCTAGAGGGCCCGCGGTTCGAATACCCATACGACGTCCCAGACTACGCTTAGT
AATGATTAATTAAACTAGAAATTCTACCGGGTAGGGGAGGCGCTTTTCCCAAGGCAGTCTGGAGTAACCC
ACCCAAGATCTGGCCTCCGCGCCGGGTTTTGGCGCCTCCCGCGGGCGCCCCCCTCCTCACGGCGAGCGCT
GCCACGTCAGACGAAGGGCGCAGCGAGCGTCCTGATCCTTCCGCCCGGACGCTCAGGACAGCGGCCCGCT
GCTCATAAGACTCGGCCTTAGAACCCCAGTATCAGCAGAAGGACATTTTAGGACGGGACTTGGGTGACTC
TAGGGCACTGGTTTTCTTTCCAGAGAGCGGAACAGGCGAGGAAAAGTAGTCCCTTCTCGGCGATTCTGCG
GAGGGATCTCCGTGGGGCGGTGAACGCCGATGATTATATAAGGACGCGCCGGGTGTGGCACAGCTAGTTC
CGTCGCAGCCGGGATTTGGGTCGCGGTTCTTGTTTGTGGATCGCTGTGATCGTCACTTGGTGAGTAGCGG
GCTGCTGGGCTGGCCGGGGCTTTCGTGGCCGCCGGGCCGCTCGGTGGGACGGAAGCGTGTGGAGAGACCG
CCAAGGGCTGTAGTCTGGGTCCGCGAGCAAGGTTGCCCTGAACTGGGGGTTGGGGGGAGCGCAGCAAAAT
GGCGGCTGTTCCCGAGTCTTGAATGGAAGACGCTTGTGAGGCGGGCTGTGAGGTCGTTGAAACAAGGTGG
GGGGCATGGTGGGCGGCAAGAACCCAAGGTCTTGAGGCCTTCGCTAATGCGGGAAAGCTCTTATTCGGGT
GAGATGGGCTGGGGCACCATCTGGGGACCCTGACGTGAAGTTTGTCACTGACTGGAGAACTCGGTTTGTC
GTCTGTTGCGGGGGCGGCAGTTATGGCGGTGCCGTTGGGCAGTGCACCCGTACCTTTGGGAGCGCGCGCC
CTCGTCGTGTCGTGACGTCACCCGTTCTGTTGGCTTATAATGCAGGGTGGGGCCACCTGCCGGTAGGTGT
GCGGTAGGCTTTTCTCCGTCGCAGGACGCAGGGTTCGGGCCTAGGGTAGGCTCTCCTGAATCGACAGGCG
CCGGACCTCTGGTGAGGGGAGGGATAAGTGAGGCGTCAGTTTCTTTGGTCGGTTTTATGTACCTATCTTC
TTAAGTAGCTGAAGCTCCGGTTTTGAACTATGCGCTCGGGGTTGGCGAGTGTGTTTTGTGAAGTTTTTTA
GGCACCTTTTGAAATGTAATCATTTGGGTCAATATGTAATTTTCAGTGTTAGACTAGTAAATTGTCCGCT
AAATTCTGGCCGTTTTTGGCTTTTTTGTTAGACGAAGCTTGGTACCGAGCTCGGATCTCCACCCCGTACC
GGTCCTGCAGTCGAATTCACCATGTCTAGACTGGACAAGAGCAAAGTCATAAACGGAGCTCTGGAATTAC
TCAATGGTGTCGGTATCGAAGGCCTGACGACAAGGAAACTCGCTCAAAAGCTGGGAGTTGAGCAGCCTAC
CCTGTACTGGCACGTGAAGAACAAGCGGGCCCTGCTCGATGCCCTGCCAATCGAGATGCTGGACAGGCAT
CATACCCACTTCTGCCCCCTGGAAGGCGAGTCATGGCAAGACTTTCTGCGGAACAACGCCAAGTCATACC
GCTGTGCTCTCCTCTCACATCGCGACGGGGCTAAAGTGCATCTCGGCACCCGCCCAACAGAGAAACAGTA
CGAAACCCTGGAAAATCAGCTCGCGTTCCTGTGTCAGCAAGGCTTCTCCCTGGAGAACGCACTGTACGCT
CTGTCCGCCGTGGGCCACTTTACACTGGGCTGCGTATTGGAGGAACAGGAGCATCAAGTAGCAAAAGAGG
AAAGAGAGACACCTACCACCGATTCTATGCCCCCACTTCTGAGACAAGCAATTGAGCTGTTCGACCGGCA
GGGAGCCGAACCTGCCTTCCTTTTCGGCCTGGAACTAATCATATGTGGCCTGGAGAAACAGCTAAAGTGC
GAAAGCGGCGGGCCGACCGACGCCCTTGACGATTTTGACTTAGACATGCTCCCAGCCGATGCCCTTGACG
ACTTTGACCTTGATATGCTGCCTGCTGACGCTCTTGACGATTTTGACCTTGACATGCTCCCCGGGTAACT
AAGTAAGGATCCGCGGCCGCACTAGAGGAATTCCGCCCCTCTCCCCCCCCCCCCCCTAACGTTACTGGCC
GAAGCCGCTTGGAATAAGGCCGGTGTGCGTTTGTCTATATGTTATTTTCCACCATATTGCCGTCTTTTGG
CAATGTGAGGGCCCGGAAACCTGGCCCTGTCTTCTTGACGAGCATTCCTAGGGGTCTTTCCCCTCTCGCC
AAAGGAATGCAAGGTCTGTTGAATGTCGTGAAGGAAGCAGTTCCTCTGGAAGCTTCTTGAAGACAAACAA
CGTCTGTAGCGACCCTTTGCAGGCAGCGGAACCCCCCACCTGGCGACAGGTGCCTCTGCGGCCAAAAGCC
ACGTGTATAAGATACACCTGCAAAGGCGGCACAACCCCAGTGCCACGTTGTGAGTTGGATAGTTGTGGAA
AGAGTCAAATGGCTCTCCTCAAGCGTATTCAACAAGGGGCTGAAGGATGCCCAGAAGGTACCCCATTGTA
TGGGATCTGATCTGGGGCCTCGGTGCACATGCTTTACATGTGTTTAGTCGAGGTTAAAAAAACGTCTAGG
CCCCCCGAACCACGGGGACGTGGTTTTCCTTTGAAAAACACGATGATAAGCTTACCGGTCCACCATGATT
GAACAAGATGGATTGCACGCAGGTTCTCCGGCCGCTTGGGTGGAGAGGCTATTCGGCTATGACTGGGCAC
AACAGACAATCGGCTGCTCTGATGCCGCCGTGTTCCGGCTGTCAGCGCAGGGGCGCCCGGTTCTTTTTGT
CAAGACCGACCTGTCCGGTGCCCTGAATGAACTGCAAGACGAGGCAGCGCGGCTATCGTGGCTGGCCACG
ACGGGCGTTCCTTGCGCAGCTGTGCTCGACGTTGTCACTGAAGCGGGAAGGGACTGGCTGCTATTGGGCG
AAGTGCCGGGGCAGGATCTCCTGTCATCTCACCTTGCTCCTGCCGAGAAAGTATCCATCATGGCTGATGC
AATGCGGCGGCTGCATACGCTTGATCCGGCTACCTGCCCATTCGACCACCAAGCGAAACATCGCATCGAG
CGAGCACGTACTCGGATGGAAGCCGGTCTTGTCGATCAGGATGATCTGGACGAAGAGCATCAGGGGCTCG
CGCCAGCCGAACTGTTCGCCAGGCTCAAGGCGAGCATGCCCGACGGCGAGGATCTCGTCGTGACCCATGG
CGATGCCTGCTTGCCGAATATCATGGTGGAAAATGGCCGCTTTTCTGGATTCATCGACTGTGGCCGGCTG
GGTGTGGCGGACCGCTATCAGGACATAGCGTTGGCTACCCGTGATATTGCTGAAGAGCTTGGCGGCGAAT
GGGCTGACCGCTTCCTCGTGCTTTACGGTATCGCCGCTCCCGATTCGCAGCGCATCGCCTTCTATCGCCT
TCTTGACGAGTTCTTCTGATGTACAAGTAAAGCGGCCGCGACTCTAGATCATAATCAGCCATACCACATT
TGTAGAGGTTTTACTTGCTTTAAAAAACCTCCCACACCTCCCCCTGAACCTGAAACATAAAATGAATGCA
ATTGTTGTTGTTTAGTCCCTCCCAATTCGATATCAAGCTTATCGCGATAGATCCTAATCAACCTCTGGAT
TACAAAATTTGTGAAAGATTGACTGGTATTCTTAACTATGTTGCTCCTTTTACGCTATGTGGATACGCTG
CTTTAATGCCTTTGTATCATGCTATTGCTTCCCGTATGGCTTTCATTTTCTCCTCCTTGTATAAATCCTG
GTTGCTGTCTCTTTATGAGGAGTTGTGGCCCGTTGTCAGGCAACGTGGCGTGGTGTGCACTGTGTTTGCT
GACGCAACCCCCACTGGTTGGGGCATTGCCACCACCTGTCAGCTCCTTTCCGGGACTTTCGCTTTCCCCC
TCCCTATTGCCACGGCGGAACTCATCGCCGCCTGCCTTGCCCGCTGCTGGACAGGGGCTCGGCTGTTGGG
CACTGACAATTCCGTGGTGTTGTCGGGGAAATCATCGTCCTTTCCTTGGCTGCTCGCCTGTGTTGCCACC
TGGATTCTGCGCGGGACGTCCTTCTGCTACGTCCCTTCGGCCCTCAATCCAGCGGACCTTCCTTCCCGCG
GCCTGCTGCCGGCTCTGCGGCCTCTTCCGCGTCTTCGCCTTCGCCCTCAGACGAGTCGGATCTCCCTTTG
GGCCGCCTCCCCGCCTGAGATCCTTTAAGACCAATGACTTACAAGGCAGCTGTAGATCTTAGCCACTTTT
TAAAAGAAAAGGGGGGACTGGAAGGGCTAATTCACTCCCAACGAAGACAAGATCTGCTTTTTGCTTGTAC
TGGGTCTCTCTGGTTAGACCAGATCTGAGCCTGGGAGCTCTCTGGCTAACTAGGGAACCCACTGCTTAAG
CCTCAATAAAGCTTGCCTTGAGTGCTTCAAGTAGTGTGTGCCCGTCTGTTGTGTGACTCTGGTAACTAGA
GATCCCTCAGACCCTTTTAGTCAGTGTGGAAAATCTCTAGCAGTAGTAGTTCATGTCATCTTATTATTCA
GTATTTATAACTTGCAAAGAAATGAATATCAGAGAGTGAGAGGCCCGGGTTAATTAAGGAAAGGGCTAGA
TCATTCTTGAAGACGAAAGGGCCTCGTGATACGCCTATTTTTATAGGTTAATGTCATGATAATAATGGTT
TCTTAGACGTCAGGTGGCACTTTTCGGGGAAATGTGCGCGGAACCCCTATTTGTTTATTTTTCTAAATAC
ATTCAAATATGTATCCGCTCATGAGACAATAACCCTGATAAATGCTTCAATAATATTGAAAAAGGAAGAG
TATGAGTATTCAACATTTCCGTGTCGCCCTTATTCCCTTTTTTGCGGCATTTTGCCTTCCTGTTTTTGCT
CACCCAGAAACGCTGGTGAAAGTAAAAGATGCTGAAGATCAGTTGGGTGCACGAGTGGGTTACATCGAAC
TGGATCTCAACAGCGGTAAGATCCTTGAGAGTTTTCGCCCCGAAGAACGTTTTCCAATGATGAGCACTTT
TAAAGTTCTGCTATGTGGCGCGGTATTATCCCGTGTTGACGCCGGGCAAGAGCAACTCGGTCGCCGCATA
CACTATTCTCAGAATGACTTGGTTGAGTACTCACCAGTCACAGAAAAGCATCTTACGGATGGCATGACAG
TAAGAGAATTATGCAGTGCTGCCATAACCATGAGTGATAACACTGCGGCCAACTTACTTCTGACAACGAT
CGGAGGACCGAAGGAGCTAACCGCTTTTTTGCACAACATGGGGGATCATGTAACTCGCCTTGATCGTTGG
GAACCGGAGCTGAATGAAGCCATACCAAACGACGAGCGTGACACCACGATGCCTGTAGCAATGGCAACAA
CGTTGCGCAAACTATTAACTGGCGAACTACTTACTCTAGCTTCCCGGCAACAATTAATAGACTGGATGGA
GGCGGATAAAGTTGCAGGACCACTTCTGCGCTCGGCCCTTCCGGCTGGCTGGTTTATTGCTGATAAATCT
GGAGCCGGTGAGCGTGGGTCTCGCGGTATCATTGCAGCACTGGGGCCAGATGGTAAGCCCTCCCGTATCG
TAGTTATCTACACGACGGGGAGTCAGGCAACTATGGATGAACGAAATAGACAGATCGCTGAGATAGGTGC
CTCACTGATTAAGCATTGGTAACTGTCAGACCAAGTTTACTCATATATACTTTAGATTGATTTAAAACTT
CATTTTTAATTTAAAAGGATCTAGGTGAAGATCCTTTTTGATAATCTCATGACCAAAATCCCTTAACGTG
AGTTTTCGTTCCACTGAGCGTCAGACCCCGTAGAAAAGATCAAAGGATCTTCTTGAGATCCTTTTTTTCT
GCGCGTAATCTGCTGCTTGCAAACAAAAAAACCACCGCTACCAGCGGTGGTTTGTTTGCCGGATCAAGAG
CTACCAACTCTTTTTCCGAAGGTAACTGGCTTCAGCAGAGCGCAGATACCAAATACTGTTCTTCTAGTGT
AGCCGTAGTTAGGCCACCACTTCAAGAACTCTGTAGCACCGCCTACATACCTCGCTCTGCTAATCCTGTT
ACCAGTGGCTGCTGCCAGTGGCGATAAGTCGTGTCTTACCGGGTTGGACTCAAGACGATAGTTACCGGAT
AAGGCGCAGCGGTCGGGCTGAACGGGGGGTTCGTGCACACAGCCCAGCTTGGAGCGAACGACCTACACCG
AACTGAGATACCTACAGCGTGAGCTATGAGAAAGCGCCACGCTTCCCGAAGGGAGAAAGGCGGACAGGTA
TCCGGTAAGCGGCAGGGTCGGAACAGGAGAGCGCACGAGGGAGCTTCCAGGGGGAAACGCCTGGTATCTT
TATAGTCCTGTCGGGTTTCGCCACCTCTGACTTGAGCGTCGATTTTTGTGATGCTCGTCAGGGGGGCGGA
GCCTATGGAAAAACGCCAGCAACGCGGCCTTTTTACGGTTCCTGGCCTTTTGCTGGCCTTTTGCTCACAT
GTTCTTTCCTGCGTTATCCCCTGATTCTGTGGATAACCGTATTACCGCCTTTGAGTGAGCTGATACCGCT
CGCCGCAGCCGAACGACCGAGCGCAGCGAGTCAGTGAGCGAGGAAGCGGAAGAGCGCCCAATACGCAAAC
CGCCTCTCCCCGCGCGTTGGCCGATTCATTAATGCAGCAAGCTCATGGCTGACTAATTTTTTTTATTTAT
GCAGAGGCCGAGGCCGCCTCGGCCTCTGAGCTATTCCAGAAGTAGTGAGGAGGCTTTTTTGGAGGCCTAG
GCTTTTGCAAAAAGCTCCCCGTGGCACGACAGGTTTCCCGACTGGAAAGCGGGCAGTGAGCGCAACGCAA
TTAATGTGAGTTAGCTCACTCATTAGGCACCCCAGGCTTTACACTTTATGCTTCCGGCTCGTATGTTGTG
TGGAATTGTGAGCGGATAACAATTTCACACAGGAAACAGCTATGACATGATTACGAATTTCACAAATAAA
GCATTTTTTTCACTGCATTCTAGTTGTGGTTTGTCCAAACTCATCAATGTATCTTATCATGTCTGGATCA
ACTGGATAACTCAAGCTAACCAAAATCATCCCAAACTTCCCACCCCATACCCTATTACCACTGCCAATTA
CCTGTGGTTTCATTTACTCTAAACCTGTGATTCCTCTGAATTATTTTCATTTTAAAGAAATTGTATTTGT
TAAATATGTACTACAAACTTAGTAGT
Features (pLannotate 1.2.2; 34 found; start..end, strand, type, name):
    377..634     +  LTR            5' LTR (truncated): truncated 5' long terminal repeat (LTR) from HIV-1
    681..806     +  misc_feature   HIV-1 Ψ: packaging signal of human immunodeficiency virus type 1
    790..1128    +  CDS            HIV-1 gag (fragment): gag protein from human immunodeficiency virus 1; gag
   1303..1536    +  misc_feature   RRE: The Rev response element (RRE) of HIV-1 allows for Rev-dependent mRNA export from the nucleus to the cytoplasm.
   1913..2013    +  CDS            Rev (fragment): human immunodeficiency virus 1 (HIV-1) Rev protein; rev; enhances nuclear export of unspliced and incompletely spliced viral mRNAs
   2058..2175    +  misc_feature   cPPT/CTS: central polypurine tract and central termination sequence of HIV-1
   2230..2500    +  protein_bind   tetracycline response element: contains seven copies of the tetracycline operator tetO tetracycline repressor TetR
   2511..2528    +  misc_feature   MCS (fragment): pUC18/19 multiple cloning site
   2533..2571    +  promoter       minimal CMV promoter: human cytomegalovirus (CMV) immediate early promoter
   2701..2725    +  protein_bind   attB1: mutant version of attB; recombination site for the Gateway® BP reaction BP Clonase™
   2741..3160    +  CDS            SNCA (sequence partly withheld): SYUA_HUMAN - Also known as NACP, PARK1. Experimental evidence at protein level: Swiss-Prot protein existence level 1. Neuronal protein that plays several roles in synaptic activity such as regulation of synaptic vesicle trafficking and subsequent neurotransmitter release. Participates as a monomer in synaptic vesicle exocytosis by enhancing vesicle priming, fusion and dilation of exocytotic fusion pores (PubMed:28288128, PubMed:30404828). Mechanistically, acts by increasing local Ca(2+) release from microdomains which is essential for the enhancement of ATP-induced exocytosis (PubMed:30404828)
   3210..3234    -  protein_bind   attB2: mutant version of attB; recombination site for the Gateway® BP reaction BP Clonase™
   3346..3381    +  promoter       PGK promoter (fragment): mouse phosphoglycerate kinase 1 promoter
   3399..4610    +  promoter       UbC promoter: human ubiquitin C promoter
   4669..5366    +  CDS            rtTA3 (fragment): reverse tetracycline transactivator 3 activates expression from Tet-responsive promoters in the presence of doxycycline
   5296..5406    +  CDS            VP48: 3 tandem repeats of the minimal activation domain of herpes simplex virus VP16 (Cheng et al., 2013)
   5564..6026    +  misc_feature   IRES: internal ribosome entry site (IRES) of the encephalomyocarditis virus (EMCV)
   6042..6836    +  CDS            NeoR/KanR: aminoglycoside phosphotransferase from Tn5; aph(3')-II (or nptII); confers resistance to neomycin, kanamycin, and G418 (Geneticin®)
   6864..6947    +  CDS            large T antigen (fragment): large T antigen from SV40 (simian virus 40)
   6981..7001    +  misc_feature   MCS (fragment): pBluescript multiple cloning site
   7013..7601    +  misc_feature   WPRE: woodchuck hepatitis virus posttranscriptional regulatory element
   7609..7674    +  CDS            nef (fragment): NEF_HV1Z2 - Experimental evidence at protein level: Swiss-Prot protein existence level 1. Extracellular Nef protein targets CD4(+) T-lymphocytes for apoptosis by interacting with CXCR4 surface receptors. From Human immunodeficiency virus type 1 group M subtype D (isolate Z2/CDC-Z34) (HIV-1).
   7676..7909    +  LTR            3' LTR (ΔU3): self-inactivating 3' long terminal repeat (LTR) from HIV-1
   8114..8218    +  promoter       AmpR promoter: bla
   8219..9079    +  CDS            AmpR: β-lactamase; bla; confers resistance to ampicillin, carbenicillin, and related antibiotics
   9250..9838    +  rep_origin     ori: high-copy-number ColE1/pMB1/pBR322/pUC origin of replication
  10021..10075   +  CDS            lacI (fragment): lac repressor; lacI; The lac repressor binds to the lac operator to inhibit transcription in E. coli. This inhibition can be relieved by adding lactose or isopropyl-β-D-thiogalactopyranoside (IPTG).
  10081..10174   +  rep_origin     SV40 ori (fragment): SV40 origin of replication
  10199..10236   +  CDS            lacI (fragment): lac repressor; lacI; The lac repressor binds to the lac operator to inhibit transcription in E. coli. This inhibition can be relieved by adding lactose or isopropyl-β-D-thiogalactopyranoside (IPTG).
  10249..10270   +  protein_bind   CAP binding site: CAP binding activates transcription in the presence of cAMP. E. coli catabolite activator protein
  10285..10315   +  promoter       lac promoter: promoter for the E. coli lac operon
  10323..10339   +  protein_bind   lac operator: The lac repressor binds to the lac operator to inhibit transcription in E. coli. This inhibition can be relieved by adding lactose or isopropyl-β-D-thiogalactopyranoside (IPTG). lac repressor encoded by lacI
  10373..10456   +  polyA_signal   SV40 poly(A) signal (fragment): SV40 polyadenylation signal
  10623..329     +  CDS            nef (fragment) (across the origin): NEF_HV1BR - Experimental evidence at protein level: Swiss-Prot protein existence level 1. Extracellular Nef protein targets CD4(+) T-lymphocytes for apoptosis by interacting with CXCR4 surface receptors (PubMed:14990729). From Human immunodeficiency virus type 1 group M subtype B (isolate BRU/LAI) (HIV-1).
