[The description below was written by a language model from this plasmid's Addgene catalogue record and pLannotate feature annotations shown in this document.]
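Description:
pINDUCER20-α-Syn is a doxycycline-inducible, HIV-1-based lentiviral expression plasmid built on the pINDUCER20 backbone for regulated overexpression of human α-synuclein (SNCA) in mammalian cells. The catalogue purpose calls it "retroviral", while the vector type and the annotated elements identify it specifically as lentiviral. In bacteria it is maintained through a high-copy ColE1/pUC-type origin and an ampicillin resistance gene. The viral portion comprises a truncated 5' LTR, the Ψ packaging signal with a gag fragment, the Rev response element, cPPT/CTS, a WPRE to enhance transcript expression, and a self-inactivating ΔU3 3' LTR. Together these allow the genome to be packaged and integrated, with the viral promoter activity disabled after integration.

The payload is an all-in-one Tet-On arrangement. A tetracycline response element with seven tetO copies, joined to a minimal CMV promoter, drives the 420 bp SNCA coding sequence. The insert is flanked by attB1 and attB2 sites, indicating that it was introduced by Gateway recombination. The catalogue lists a C-terminal Myc tag on the insert, but the feature table does not annotate this tag separately. Downstream, a constitutive human UbC promoter expresses the reverse transactivator rtTA3, followed by an EMCV IRES and the neomycin resistance gene. Transduced cells can therefore be selected with G418 while already carrying the activator, and adding doxycycline lets rtTA3 bind the response element and switch on α-synuclein. The construct suits titratable, temporally controlled α-synuclein expression in stable cell populations. It was deposited with a study of how TRIM28 regulates the nuclear accumulation and toxicity of α-synuclein and tau.
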