Addgene plasmid #92200: pINDUCER20-α-Syn
Purpose: Retroviral overexpression vector (doxycycline-inducible) for α-Syn
Depositing lab: Huda Zoghbi. Depositing organization: Baylor College of Medicine. Publication: TRIM28 regulates the nuclear accumulation and toxicity of both alpha-synuclein and tau. Rousseaux MW, de Haro M, Lasagna-Reeves CA, De Maio A, Park J, Jafar-Nejad P, Al-Ramahi I, Sharma A, See L, Lu N, Vilanova-Velez L, Klisch TJ, Westbrook TF, Troncoso JC, Botas J, Zoghbi HY. Elife. 2016 Oct 25;5. pii: e19809. doi: 10.7554/eLife.19809. PubMed 27779468.
Backbone
  Vector backbone: pINDUCER20
  Backbone manufacturer: Stephen J. Elledge/Thomas F. Westbrook
  Backbone size w/o insert (bp): 10206
  Total vector size (bp): 10626
  Vector type: Mammalian Expression, Lentiviral
  Selectable markers: Neomycin (select with G418)
Growth in bacteria
  Bacterial resistance: Ampicillin, 100 μg/mL
  Growth temperature: 37°C
  Growth strain: NEB Stable
  Copy number: Unknown
Gene/Insert
  Gene/Insert name: SNCA
  Species: H. sapiens (human)
  Insert size (bp): 420
  Entrez Gene: SNCA (a.k.a. NACP, PARK1, PARK4, PD1)
  Tag / fusion protein: Myc (C terminal on insert)
Terms and licenses: Academic/Nonprofit Terms; Industry Terms: Not Available to Industry
Depositor comments: pInducer20’s should be grown in LB with 50 ug/ml of ampicillin
How to cite: pINDUCER20-α-Syn was a gift from Huda Zoghbi (Addgene plasmid # 92200 ; http://n2t.net/addgene:92200 ; RRID:Addgene_92200)
